Addgene plasmid #155224: C1-FT-mCitrine-EAAARx8-CaaX
Purpose: MPAct with increased search radius
Depositing lab: Tobias Meyer. Depositing organization: Stanford University. Publication: Membrane-proximal F-actin restricts local membrane protrusions and directs cell migration. Bisaria A, Hayer A, Garbett D, Cohen D, Meyer T. Science. 2020 Jun 12;368(6496):1205-1210. doi: 10.1126/science.aay7794. PubMed 32527825.
Backbone
  Vector backbone: pEGFP-C1
  Backbone manufacturer: Clontech
  Vector type: Mammalian Expression
Growth in bacteria
  Bacterial resistance: Kanamycin, 50 μg/mL
  Growth temperature: 37°C
  Growth strain: DH5alpha
  Copy number: High Copy
Gene/Insert
  Gene/Insert name: F-tractin (aa9-52 of rat ITPKA) fused to mCitrine C-term tagged with codon optimized (EAAAR)x8 and CaaX seq derived from Kras4b
  Species: H. sapiens (human), R. norvegicus (rat)
  Tag / fusion protein: mCitrine (C terminal on insert)
  Cloning method: Gibson Cloning
Terms and licenses: Academic/Nonprofit Terms; Industry Terms: Not Available to Industry
How to cite: C1-FT-mCitrine-EAAARx8-CaaX was a gift from Tobias Meyer (Addgene plasmid # 155224 ; http://n2t.net/addgene:155224 ; RRID:Addgene_155224)
