[The description below was written by a language model from this plasmid's Addgene catalogue record and pLannotate feature annotations shown in this document.]
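Description:
C1-FT-mCitrine-EAAARx8-CaaX is a mammalian expression plasmid of about 5.1 kb built on the Clontech pEGFP-C1 backbone. It is propagated in E. coli from a high-copy ColE1/pUC-type origin and selected with kanamycin. The single NeoR/KanR (Tn5 aminoglycoside phosphotransferase) gene sits behind tandem bacterial (bla) and SV40 early promoters and is followed by an HSV TK polyadenylation signal, so the same marker can also confer G418 resistance in mammalian cells. An f1 origin is also present. The short ble, bGH poly(A) and SV40 large T antigen matches in the feature table are fragments of backbone sequence rather than functional elements.

The payload is one fusion open reading frame driven by the CMV immediate-early enhancer and promoter and terminated by the SV40 poly(A) signal. It begins with F-tractin, the F-actin-binding peptide comprising residues 9–52 of rat ITPKA (the annotation tool matched it to the mouse orthologue). This is followed by the yellow fluorescent protein mCitrine. Next comes a codon-optimised eight-repeat (EAAAR) linker, which corresponds to the unannotated stretch between mCitrine and the K-Ras fragment; repeats of this kind are generally used as rigid helical spacers. The frame ends with the CaaX membrane-targeting sequence derived from human KRas4b, which directs lipid modification and plasma membrane anchoring.

The protein therefore combines a membrane anchor with an actin-binding domain, so that its fluorescence reports F-actin lying close to the plasma membrane. The record describes it as a version of the MPAct (membrane-proximal F-actin) reporter with an increased search radius, which implies that the extended linker lets the anchored probe reach filaments further from the membrane. It comes from work on how membrane-proximal F-actin restricts local protrusions and directs cell migration.
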