Features (pLannotate 1.2.2; 17 found; start..end, strand, type, name):
     61..364     +  enhancer       CMV enhancer: human cytomegalovirus immediate early enhancer
    365..568     +  promoter       CMV promoter: human cytomegalovirus (CMV) immediate early promoter
    591..627     +  misc_feature   MCS (fragment): multiple cloning site
    631..762     +  CDS            Itpka (fragment): IP3KA_MOUSE - Experimental evidence at protein level: Swiss-Prot protein existence level 1. From Mus musculus (Mouse).
    784..1500    +  CDS            mCitrine: mCitrine is a basic (constitutively fluorescent) yellow fluorescent protein published in 2001, derived from Aequorea victoria.
   1501..1521    +  misc_feature   MCS (fragment): multiple cloning site
   1677..1724    +  CDS            K-Ras (fragment): human small GTPase proto-oncoprotein
   1748..1832    +  CDS            large T antigen (fragment): large T antigen from SV40 (simian virus 40)
   1855..1976    +  polyA_signal   SV40 poly(A) signal: SV40 polyadenylation signal
   2010..2438    -  rep_origin     f1 ori (sequence partly withheld): f1 bacteriophage origin of replication; arrow indicates direction of (+) strand synthesis
   2465..2569    +  promoter       AmpR promoter: bla
   2571..2928    +  promoter       SV40 promoter: SV40 enhancer and early promoter
   2963..3757    +  CDS            NeoR/KanR: aminoglycoside phosphotransferase from Tn5; aph(3')-II (or nptII); confers resistance to neomycin, kanamycin, and G418 (Geneticin®)
   3778..3930    +  CDS            ble (fragment): BLE_KLEPN - Experimental evidence at protein level: Swiss-Prot protein existence level 1. Binding protein with a strong affinity to the bleomycin family of antibiotics. Binds to CL990; an antimitotic-antibiotic compound. From Klebsiella pneumoniae.
   3989..4036    +  polyA_signal   HSV TK poly(A) signal: herpes simplex virus thymidine kinase polyadenylation signal (Cole and Stacy, 1985)
   4127..4143    -  polyA_signal   bGH poly(A) signal (fragment): bovine growth hormone polyadenylation signal
   4365..4953    +  rep_origin     ori: high-copy-number ColE1/pMB1/pBR322/pUC origin of replication
>Addgene plasmid #155224 | C1-FT-mCitrine-EAAARx8-CaaX | addgene full sequence | sequence record 310122 | Addgene NGS Result
TAGTTATTAATAGTAATCAATTACGGGGTCATTAGTTCATAGCCCATATATGGAGTTCCGCGTTACATAA
CTTACGGTAAATGGCCCGCCTGGCTGACCGCCCAACGACCCCCGCCCATTGACGTCAATAATGACGTATG
TTCCCATAGTAACGCCAATAGGGACTTTCCATTGACGTCAATGGGTGGAGTATTTACGGTAAACTGCCCA
CTTGGCAGTACATCAAGTGTATCATATGCCAAGTACGCCCCCTATTGACGTCAATGACGGTAAATGGCCC
GCCTGGCATTATGCCCAGTACATGACCTTATGGGACTTTCCTACTTGGCAGTACATCTACGTATTAGTCA
TCGCTATTACCATGGTGATGCGGTTTTGGCAGTACATCAATGGGCGTGGATAGCGGTTTGACTCACGGGG
ATTTCCAAGTCTCCACCCCATTGACGTCAATGGGAGTTTGTTTTGGCACCAAAATCAACGGGACTTTCCA
AAATGTCGTAACAACTCCGCCCCATTGACGCAAATGGGCGGTAGGCGTGTACGGTGGGAGGTCTATATAA
GCAGAGCTGGTTTAGTGAACCGTCAGATCCGCTAGCGCTACCGGACTCAGATCTCGAGCTCAAGCTTATG
GGCATGGCGCGACCACGGGGCGCGGGGCCCTGCAGCCCCGGGTTGGAGCGGGCTCCGCGCCGGAGCGTCG
GGGAGCTGCGCCTGCTCTTCGAAGCGCGCTGCGCCGCAGTCGCCGCCGCAGCGGCCGCAGGGTCGGATCC
ACCGGTCGCCACCATGGTGAGCAAGGGCGAGGAGCTGTTCACCGGGGTGGTGCCCATCCTGGTCGAGCTG
GACGGCGACGTAAACGGCCACAAGTTCAGCGTGTCCGGCGAGGGCGAGGGCGATGCCACCTACGGCAAGC
TGACCCTGAAGTTCATCTGCACCACCGGCAAGCTGCCCGTGCCCTGGCCCACCCTCGTGACCACCTTCGG
CTACGGCCTGATGTGCTTCGCCCGCTACCCCGACCACATGAAGCAGCACGACTTCTTCAAGTCCGCCATG
CCCGAAGGCTACGTCCAGGAGCGCACCATCTTCTTCAAGGACGACGGCAACTACAAGACCCGCGCCGAGG
TGAAGTTCGAGGGCGACACCCTGGTGAACCGCATCGAGCTGAAGGGCATCGACTTCAAGGAGGACGGCAA
CATCCTGGGGCACAAGCTGGAGTACAACTACAACAGCCACAACGTCTATATCATGGCCGACAAGCAGAAG
AACGGCATCAAGGTGAACTTCAAGATCCGCCACAACATCGAGGACGGCAGCGTGCAGCTCGCCGACCACT
ACCAGCAGAACACCCCCATCGGCGACGGCCCCGTGCTGCTGCCCGACAACCACTACCTGAGCTACCAGTC
CAAGCTGAGCAAAGACCCCAACGAGAAGCGCGATCACATGGTCCTGCTGGAGTTCGTGACCGCCGCCGGG
ATCACTCTCGGCATGGACGAGCTGTACAAGAGATCTCGAGCTCAAGCTTCGGGTGCTGGCGCGGGGGCTG
AGGCAGCGGCCAGGGAAGCCGCTGCAAGAGGGGCCGCAGCGCGGGAGGCGGCAGCGAGAGAAGCGGCTGC
ACGCGAAGCTGCCGCACGGGAAGCCGCGGCAAGGGAAGCTGCTGCTAGAGGAGCAGGAGCCAATTCTGGT
AAAAAGAAGAAAAAGAAGTCAAAGACAAAGTGTGTAATTATGTAGAGATCCACCGGATCTAGATAACTGA
TCATAATCAGCCATACCACATTTGTAGAGGTTTTACTTGCTTTAAAAAACCTCCCACACCTCCCCCTGAA
CCTGAAACATAAAATGAATGCAATTGTTGTTGTTAACTTGTTTATTGCAGCTTATAATGGTTACAAATAA
AGCAATAGCATCACAAATTTCACAAATAAAGCATTTTTTTCACTGCATTCTAGTTGTGGTTTGTCCAAAC
TCATCAATGTATCTTAACGCGTAAATTGTAAGCGTTAATATTTTGTTAAAATTCGCGTTAAATTTTTGTT
AAATCAGCTCATTTTTTAACCAATAGGCCGAAATCGGCAAAATCCCTTATAAATCAAAAGAATAGACCGA
GATAGGGT
[37 nt withheld, positions 2109-2145]
AAAGAACGTGGACTCCAACGTCAAAGG
[49 nt withheld, positions 2173-2221]
T
[91 nt withheld, positions 2223-2313]
G
[124 nt withheld, positions 2315-2438]
CAGGTGGCACTTTTCGGGGAAATGTGCGCGGAACCCCTATTTGTTTATTTTTCTAAATACATTCAAATAT
GTATCCGCTCATGAGACAATAACCCTGATAAATGCTTCAATAATATTGAAAAAGGAAGAGTCCTGAGGCG
GAAAGAACCAGCTGTGGAATGTGTGTCAGTTAGGGTGTGGAAAGTCCCCAGGCTCCCCAGCAGGCAGAAG
TATGCAAAGCATGCATCTCAATTAGTCAGCAACCAGGTGTGGAAAGTCCCCAGGCTCCCCAGCAGGCAGA
AGTATGCAAAGCATGCATCTCAATTAGTCAGCAACCATAGTCCCGCCCCTAACTCCGCCCATCCCGCCCC
TAACTCCGCCCAGTTCCGCCCATTCTCCGCCCCATGGCTGACTAATTTTTTTTATTTATGCAGAGGCCGA
GGCCGCCTCGGCCTCTGAGCTATTCCAGAAGTAGTGAGGAGGCTTTTTTGGAGGCCTAGGCTTTTGCAAA
GATCGATCAAGAGACAGGATGAGGATCGTTTCGCATGATTGAACAAGATGGATTGCACGCAGGTTCTCCG
GCCGCTTGGGTGGAGAGGCTATTCGGCTATGACTGGGCACAACAGACAATCGGCTGCTCTGATGCCGCCG
TGTTCCGGCTGTCAGCGCAGGGGCGCCCGGTTCTTTTTGTCAAGACCGACCTGTCCGGTGCCCTGAATGA
ACTGCAAGACGAGGCAGCGCGGCTATCGTGGCTGGCCACGACGGGCGTTCCTTGCGCAGCTGTGCTCGAC
GTTGTCACTGAAGCGGGAAGGGACTGGCTGCTATTGGGCGAAGTGCCGGGGCAGGATCTCCTGTCATCTC
ACCTTGCTCCTGCCGAGAAAGTATCCATCATGGCTGATGCAATGCGGCGGCTGCATACGCTTGATCCGGC
TACCTGCCCATTCGACCACCAAGCGAAACATCGCATCGAGCGAGCACGTACTCGGATGGAAGCCGGTCTT
GTCGATCAGGATGATCTGGACGAAGAGCATCAGGGGCTCGCGCCAGCCGAACTGTTCGCCAGGCTCAAGG
CGAGCATGCCCGACGGCGAGGATCTCGTCGTGACCCATGGCGATGCCTGCTTGCCGAATATCATGGTGGA
AAATGGCCGCTTTTCTGGATTCATCGACTGTGGCCGGCTGGGTGTGGCGGACCGCTATCAGGACATAGCG
TTGGCTACCCGTGATATTGCTGAAGAGCTTGGCGGCGAATGGGCTGACCGCTTCCTCGTGCTTTACGGTA
TCGCCGCTCCCGATTCGCAGCGCATCGCCTTCTATCGCCTTCTTGACGAGTTCTTCTGAGCGGGACTCTG
GGGTTCGAAATGACCGACCAAGCGACGCCCAACCTGCCATCACGAGATTTCGATTCCACCGCCGCCTTCT
ATGAAAGGTTGGGCTTCGGAATCGTTTTCCGGGACGCCGGCTGGATGATCCTCCAGCGCGGGGATCTCAT
GCTGGAGTTCTTCGCCCACCCTAGGGGGAGGCTAACTGAAACACGGAAGGAGACAATACCGGAAGGAACC
CGCGCTATGACGGCAATAAAAAGACAGAATAAAACGCACGGTGTTGGGTCGTTTGTTCATAAACGCGGGG
TTCGGTCCCAGGGCTGGCACTCTGTCGATACCCCACCGAGACCCCATTGGGGCCAATACGCCCGCGTTTC
TTCCTTTTCCCCACCCCACCCCCCAAGTTCGGGTGAAGGCCCAGGGCTCGCAGCCAACGTCGGGGCGGCA
GGCCCTGCCATAGCCTCAGGTTACTCATATATACTTTAGATTGATTTAAAACTTCATTTTTAATTTAAAA
GGATCTAGGTGAAGATCCTTTTTGATAATCTCATGACCAAAATCCCTTAACGTGAGTTTTCGTTCCACTG
AGCGTCAGACCCCGTAGAAAAGATCAAAGGATCTTCTTGAGATCCTTTTTTTCTGCGCGTAATCTGCTGC
TTGCAAACAAAAAAACCACCGCTACCAGCGGTGGTTTGTTTGCCGGATCAAGAGCTACCAACTCTTTTTC
CGAAGGTAACTGGCTTCAGCAGAGCGCAGATACCAAATACTGTTCTTCTAGTGTAGCCGTAGTTAGGCCA
CCACTTCAAGAACTCTGTAGCACCGCCTACATACCTCGCTCTGCTAATCCTGTTACCAGTGGCTGCTGCC
AGTGGCGATAAGTCGTGTCTTACCGGGTTGGACTCAAGACGATAGTTACCGGATAAGGCGCAGCGGTCGG
GCTGAACGGGGGGTTCGTGCACACAGCCCAGCTTGGAGCGAACGACCTACACCGAACTGAGATACCTACA
GCGTGAGCTATGAGAAAGCGCCACGCTTCCCGAAGGGAGAAAGGCGGACAGGTATCCGGTAAGCGGCAGG
GTCGGAACAGGAGAGCGCACGAGGGAGCTTCCAGGGGGAAACGCCTGGTATCTTTATAGTCCTGTCGGGT
TTCGCCACCTCTGACTTGAGCGTCGATTTTTGTGATGCTCGTCAGGGGGGCGGAGCCTATGGAAAAACGC
CAGCAACGCGGCCTTTTTACGGTTCCTGGCCTTTTGCTGGCCTTTTGCTCACATGTTCTTTCCTGCGTTA
TCCCCTGATTCTGTGGATAACCGTATTACCGCCATGCAT
